>Addgene plasmid #231290 | pAVEC2_N-mScarletI | addgene full sequence | sequence record 458410 | Addgene NGS Result
TTGAGATCCTTTTTTTCTGCGCGTAATCTGCTGCTTGCAAACAAAAAAACCACCGCTACCAGCGGTGGTT
TGTTTGCCGGATCAAGAGCTACCAACTCTTTTTCCGAAGGTAACTGGCTTCAGCAGAGCGCAGATACCAA
ATACTGTTCTTCTAGTGTAGCCGTAGTTAGGCCACCACTTCAAGAACTCTGTAGCACCGCCTACATACCT
CGCTCTGCTAATCCTGTTACCAGTGGCTGCTGCCAGTGGCGATAAGTCGTGTCTTACCGGGTTGGACTCA
AGACGATAGTTACCGGATAAGGCGCAGCGGTCGGGCTGAACGGGGGGTTCGTGCACACAGCCCAGCTTGG
AGCGAACGACCTACACCGAACTGAGATACCTACAGCGTGAGCTATGAGAAAGCGCCACGCTTCCCGAAGG
GAGAAAGGCGGACAGGTATCCGGTAAGCGGCAGGGTCGGAACAGGAGAGCGCACGAGGGAGCTTCCAGGG
GGAAACGCCTGGTATCTTTATAGTCCTGTCGGGTTTCGCCACCTCTGACTTGAGCGTCGATTTTTGTGAT
GCTCGTCAGGGGGGCGGAGCCTATGGAAAAACGCCAGCAACGCGGCCTTTTTACGGTTCCTGGCCTTTTG
CTGGCCTTTTGCTCACATGTTCTTTCCTGCGTTATCCCCTGATTCTGTGGATAACCGTATTACCGCCTTT
GAGTGACTGAAGAACCGAGCGCCGCCGTCTAAAAAGGTGATGTGTATTTGAGTAAAACAGCTTGCGTCAT
GCGGTCGCTGCGTATATGATGCGATGAGTAAATAAACAAATACGCAAGGGGAACGCATGAAGGTTATCGC
TGTACTTAACCAGAAAGGCGGGTCAGGCAAGACGACCATCGCAACCCATCTAGCCCGCGCCCTGCAACTC
GCCGGGGCCGATGTTCTGTTAGTCGATTCCGATCCCCAGGGCAGTGCCCGCGATTGGGCGGCCGTGCGGG
AAGATCAACCGCTAACCGTTGTCGGCATCGACCGCCCGACGATTGACCGCGACGTGAAGGCCATCGGCCG
GCGCGACTTCGTAGTGATCGACGGAGCGCCCCAGGCGGCGGACTTGGCTGTGTCCGCGATCAAGGCAGCC
GACTTCGTGCTGATTCCGGTGCAGCCAAGCCCTTACGACATATGGGCCACCGCCGACCTGGTGGAGCTGG
TTAAGCAGCGCATTGAGGTCACGGATGGAAGGCTACAAGCGGCCTTTGTCGTGTCGCGGGCGATCAAAGG
CACGCGCATCGGCGGTGAGGTTGCCGAGGCGCTGGCCGGGTACGAGCTGCCCATTCTTGAGTCCCGTATC
ACGCAGCGCGTGAGCTACCCAGGCACTGCCGCCGCCGGCACAACCGTTCTTGAATCAGAACCCGAGGGCG
ACGCTGCCCGCGAGGTCCAGGCGCTGGCCGCTGAAATTAAATCAAAACTCATTTGAGTTAATGAGGTAAA
GAGAAAATGAGCAAAAGCACAAACACGCTAAGTGCCGGCCGTCCGAGCGCACGCAGCAGCAAGGCTGCAA
CGTTGGCCAGCCTGGCAGACACGCCAGCCATGAAGCGGGTCAACTTTCAGTTGCCGGCGGAGGATCACAC
CAAGCTGAAGATGTACGCGGTACGCCAAGGCAAGACCATTACCGAGCTGCTATCTGAATACATCGCGCAG
CTACCAGAGTAAATGAGCAAATGAATAAATGAGTAGATGAATTTTAGCGGCTAAAGGAGGCGGCATGGAA
AATCAAGAACAACCAGGCACCGACGCCGTGGAATGCCCCATGTGTGGAGGAACGGGCGGTTGGCCAGGCG
TAAGCGGCTGGGTTGCCTGCCGGCCCTGCAATGGCACTGGAACCCCCAAGCCCGAGGAATCGGCGTGAGC
GGTCGCAAACCATCCGGCCCGGTACAAATCGGCGCGGCGCTGGGTGATGACCTGGTGGAGAAGTTGAAGG
CCGCGCAGGCCGCCCAGCGGCAACGCATCGAGGCAGAAGCACGCCCCGGTGAATCGTGGCAAGCGGCCGC
TGATCGAATCCGCAAAGAATCCCGGCAACCGCCGGCAGCCGGTGCGCCGTCGATTAGGAAGCCGCCCAAG
GGCGACGAGCAACCAGATTTTTTCGTTCCGATGCTCTATGACGTGGGCACCCGCGATAGTCGCAGCATCA
TGGACGTGGCCGTTTTCCGTCTGTCGAAGCGTGACCGACGAGCTGGCGAGGTGATCCGCTACGAGCTTCC
AGACGGGCACGTAGAGGTTTCCGCAGGGCCGGCCGGCATGGCCAGTGTGTGGGATTACGACCTGGTACTG
ATGGCGGTTTCCCATCTAACCGAATCCATGAACCGATACCGGGAAGGGAAGGGAGACAAGCCCGGCCGCG
TGTTCCGTCCACACGTTGCGGACGTACTCAAGTTCTGCCGGCGAGCCGATGGCGGAAAGCAGAAAGACGA
CCTGGTAGAAACCTGCATTCGGTTAAACACCACGCACGTTGCCATGCAGCGTACGAAGAAGGCCAAGAAC
GGCCGCCTGGTGACGGTATCCGAGGGTGAAGCCTTGATTAGCCGCTACAAGATCGTAAAGAGCGAAACCG
GGCGGCCGGAGTACATCGAGATCGAGCTAGCTGATTGGATGTACCGCGAGATCACAGAAGGCAAGAACCC
GGACGTGCTGACGGTTCACCCCGATTACTTTTTGATCGATCCCGGCATCGGCCGTTTTCTCTACCGCCTG
GCACGCCGCGCCGCAGGCAAGGCAGAAGCCAGATGGTTGTTCAAGACGATCTACGAACGCAGTGGCAGCG
CCGGAGAGTTCAAGAAGTTCTGTTTCACCGTGCGCAAGCTGATCGGGTCAAATGACCTGCCGGAGTACGA
TTTGAAGGAGGAGGCGGGGCAGGCTGGCCCGATCCTAGTCATGCGCTACCGCAACCTGATCGAGGGCGAA
GCATCCGCCGGTTCCTAATGTACGGAGCAGATGCTAGGGCAAATTGCCCTAGCAGGGGAAAAAGGTCGAA
AAGGTCTCTTTCCTGTGGATAGCACGTACATTGGGAACCCAAAGCCGTACATTGGGAACCGGAACCCGTA
CATTGGGAACCCAAAGCCGTACATTGGGAACCGGTCACACATGTAAGTGACTGATATAAAAGAGAAAAAA
GGCGATTTTTCCGCCTAAAACTCTTTAAAACTTATTAAAACTCTTAAAACCCGCCTGGCCTGTGCATAAC
TGTCTGGCCAGCGCACAGCCGAAGAGCTGCAAAAAGCGCCTACCCTTCGGTCGCTGCGCTCCCTACGCCC
CGCCGCTTCGCGTCGGCCTATCGCGGCCGCTGGCCGCTCAAAAATGGCTGGCCTACGGCCAGGCAATCTA
CCAGCGCGCGGACAAGCTAGGATTGGCAGGATATATTCAGTTGTAAATGCGAGCTGTTGGCTGGCTGGTG
GCAGGATATATTCAGTTGTAAATAAATTGACGCTTAGACAACTTAATAACACATTGCGGACGTTTTTAAT
GTACTGAATTAACGCCGAATTAATTCGAGCTCTCTAGAAAGCTTATCTTTAATCATATTCCATAGTCCAT
ACCATAGCACATACAGTAGTTATATGCTGCAGAAGAGATCCAACAAAACATTCACAATGGATTATAGAAA
CATTTGTTTATTCATTATAATGAGATCTTACATTCATTTAATATTAGAAAAAGCCACAAATTCATAACAC
AACAAGCCAAGAAGAAAACACAAACTTAAGCACACAAGCTTTTTATTTGACACACCAAATATTTCATCTT
CATCTTCATATTTACTCGCTTTCTTTTTCGAAGGTCTCAGTACCTTCAGGGCATCCTCTTGATACATTAC
TTTCCACTTCGATTGGGGCAAGCTGTAGCAGTTCTTGCTTAGACCGAATTGCCATCTCACAGAGATGCTG
AAGAGTTCGCGACCCTCCAGAAACGGTGATACTAACTCCTCGAAACCGAATACTATAGGTACATCCGATC
TGGTCGAAACCGAAAAATCGAGATGCTGCATAGTTAACCGAATCTCCCGTCCAAGATCCAAGGACTCTGT
GCAGTGAAGCTTCCGTCCTGTCGTATCTGAGATATCTCTTAAATACAACTTTCCCGAAACCCCAGCTTTC
CTTGAAACCAAGGGGATTATCTTGATTCGAATTAGTCTCATCGTTATGTAGCCGCCACTCAGTCCAACTC
GGACTTTCGTCAGGAAGTTTGAAGGGAGAAGTGGTACCTCCTGATCCTCCATCCCAACGTTCACTGTTAG
CTTGTTCCCTAGCGTCGTTTCCTTGTATAGCTCGTTCCATCTGTTAATCAGAAAAACTCAGATTAATCGA
CAAATTCGATCGCACAAACTAGAAACTAACACCAGATCTAGATAGAAATCACAAATCGAAGAGTAATTAT
TCGACAAAACTCAAATTATTTGAACAAATCGGATGATATCTATGAAACCCTAATCGAGAATTAAGATGAT
ATCTAACGATCAAACCCAGAAAATCGTCTTCGATCTAAGATTAACAGAATCTAAACCAAAGAACATATAC
GAAATTGGGATCGAACGAAAACAAAATCGAAGATTTTGAGAGAATAAGGAACACAGAAATTTACCTTCAT
CACGGTAGAGAGAATTGAGAGAAAGTTTTTAAGATTTTGAGAAATTGAAATCTGAATTGTGAAGAAGAAG
AGCTCTTTGGGTATTGTTTTATAGAAGAAGAAGAAGAAAAGACGAGGACGACTAGGTCACGAGAAAGCTA
AGGCGGTGAAGCAATAGCTAATAATAAAATGACACGTGTATTGAGCGTTGTTTACACGCAAAGTTGTTTT
TGGCTAATTGCCTTATTTTTAGGTTGAGGAAAAGTATTTGTGCTTTGAGTTGATAAACACGACTCGTGTG
TGCCGGCTGCAACCACTTTGACGCCGTTTATTACTGACTCGTCGACTCGAGACTAGAGCCAAGCTGATCT
CCTTTGCCCCGGAGATCACCATGGACGACTTTCTCTATCTCTACGATCTAGGAAGAAAGTTCGACGGAGA
AGGTGACGATACCATGTTCACCACCGATAATGAGAAGATTAGCCTCTTCAATTTCAGAAAGAATGCTGAC
CCACAGATGGTTAGAGAGGCTTACGCGGCAGGTCTCATCAAGACGATCTACCCGAGTAATAATCTCCAGG
AGATCAAATACCTTCCCAAGAAGGTTAAAGATGCAGTCAAAAGATTCAGGACTAACTGCATCAAGAACAC
AGAGAAAGATATATTTCTCAAGATCAGAAGTACTATTCCAGTATGGACGATTCAAGGCTTGCTTCATAAA
CCAAGGCAAGTAATAGAGATTGGAGTCTCTAAGAAAGTAGTTCCTACTGAATCAAAGGCCATGGAGTCAA
AAATTCAGATCGAGGATCTAACAGAACTCGCCGTGAAGACTGGCGAACAGTTCATACAGAGTCTTTTACG
ACTCAATGACAAGAAGAAAATCTTCGTCAACATGGTGGAGCACGACACTCTCGTCTACTCCAAGAATATC
AAAGATACAGTCTCAGAAGACCAAAGGGCTATTGAGACTTTTCAACAAAGGGTAATATCGGGAAACCTCC
TCGGATTCCATTGCCCAGCTATCTGTCACTTCATCAAAAGGACAGTAGAAAAGGAAGGTGGCACCTACAA
ATGCCATCATTGCGATAAAGGAAAGGCTATCGTTCAAGATGCCTCTGCCGACAGTGGTCCCAAAGATGGA
CCCCCACCCACGAGGAGCATCGTGGAAAAAGAAGACGTTCCAACCACGTCTTCAAAGCAAGTGGATTGAT
GTGATATCTCCACTGACGTAAGGGATGACGCACAATCCCACTATCCTTCGCAATGAGACTTTTCAACAAA
GGGTAATATCGGGAAACCTCCTCGGATTCCATTGCCCAGCTATCTGTCACTTCATCAAAAGGACAGTAGA
AAAGGAAGGTGGCACCTACAAATGCCATCATTGCGATAAAGGAAAGGCTATCGTTCAAGATGCCTCTGCC
GACAGTGGTCCCAAAGATGGACCCCCACCCACGAGGAGCATCGTGGAAAAAGAAGACGTTCCAACCACGT
CTTCAAAGCAAGTGGATTGATGTGATATCTCCACTGACGTAAGGGATGACGCACAATCCCACTATCCTTC
GCAAGACCCTTCCTCTATATAAGGAAGTTCATTTCATTTGGAGAGAGGCCTATTTTTACAACAATTACCA
ACAACAACAAACAACAAACAACATTACAATTACTATTTACAATTACAGGCCTCCCGGGACCATGGTTAGT
AAAGGAGAGGCAGTTATTAAGGAGTTTATGAGGTTCAAGGTTCATATGGAGGGATCGATGAACGGTCATG
AGTTCGAGATTGAGGGTGAAGGAGAAGGAAGACCTTACGAAGGAACCCAGACTGCTAAGTTGAAGGTTAC
TAAGGGCGGTCCTCTTCCTTTCTCATGGGACATTCTTTCACCTCAGTTCATGTACGGTTCAAGAGCTTTC
ATCAAGCATCCTGCTGACATCCCTGACTACTACAAGCAGTCTTTCCCTGAGGGTTTCAAATGGGAGAGAG
TGATGAACTTCGAAGACGGTGGAGCTGTGACTGTGACTCAGGACACTTCTCTTGAAGATGGAACTCTTAT
CTACAAAGTGAAGCTCAGAGGAACAAACTTCCCTCCTGATGGACCTGTTATGCAGAAGAAGACAATGGGT
TGGGAAGCTTCTACTGAACGTCTCTACCCTGAAGATGGTGTTCTCAAGGGTGATATTAAGATGGCTCTTC
GTCTTAAGGATGGTGGTCGTTACCTTGCTGATTTCAAGACTACTTACAAGGCTAAGAAACCTGTTCAGAT
GCCTGGTGCTTACAACGTTGATAGGAAGCTTGATATTACTTCTCACAACGAGGATTACACTGTTGTTGAG
CAGTACGAGAGGTCTGAGGGACGTCACTCTACTGGAGGAATGGATGAGCTTTACAAGGGGTCAGGAAGCG
AAACACCAGGAACATCAGAAAGTGCAACACCAGAATCTGGATCCGGCTCTGAAACTCCTGGTACTAGTGA
ATCGGCTACCCCTGAATCAGGGTCCTGATCACGGCCATGCTAGAGTCCGCAAAAATCACCAGTCTCTCTC
TACAAATCTATCTCTCTCTATTTTTCTCCAGAATAATGTGTGAGTAGTTCCCAGATAAGGGAATTAGGGT
TCTTATAGGGTTTCGCTCATGTGTTGAGCATATAAGAAACCCTTAGTATGTATTTGTATTTGTAAAATAC
TTCTATCAATAAAATTTCTAATTCCTAAAACCAAAATCCAGTGACCTGGTAACCTGGCAGGATATATGCG
GTTGTAATTTTGGCAGGATATATGCGGTTGTAATTCATTTTTATTGTCTAAATTTCTGTATTTGTTTGTT
TGCAATTAGATCCACGTTGTGTCTCAAAATCTCTGATGTTACATTGCACAAGATAAAAATATATCATCAT
GAACAATAAAACTGTCTGCTTACATAAACAGTAATACAAGGGGTGTTATGAGCCATATTCAACGGGAAAC
GTCGAGGCCGCGATTAAATTCCAACATGGATGCTGATTTATATGGGTATAAATGGGCTCGCGATAATGTC
GGGCAATCAGGTGCGACAATCTATCGCTTGTATGGGAAGCCCGATGCGCCAGAGTTGTTTCTGAAACATG
GCAAAGGTAGCGTTGCCAATGATGTTACAGATGAGATGGTCAGACTAAACTGGCTGACGGAATTTATGCC
TCTTCCGACCATCAAGCATTTTATCCGTACTCCTGATGATGCATGGTTACTCACCACTGCGATCCCCGGA
AAAACAGCATTCCAGGTATTAGAAGAATATCCTGATTCAGGTGAAAATATTGTTGATGCGCTGGCAGTGT
TCCTGCGCCGGTTGCATTCGATTCCTGTTTGTAATTGTCCTTTTAACAGCGATCGCGTATTTCGTCTCGC
TCAGGCGCAATCACGAATGAATAACGGTTTGGTTGATGCGAGTGATTTTGATGACGAGCGTAATGGCTGG
CCTGTTGAACAAGTCTGGAAAGAAATGCATAAACTTTTGCCATTCTCACCGGATTCAGTCGTCACTCATG
GTGATTTCTCACTTGATAACCTTATTTTTGACGAGGGGAAATTAATAGGTTGTATTGATGTTGGACGAGT
CGGAATCGCAGACCGATACCAGGATCTTGCCATCCTATGGAACTGCCTCGGTGAGTTTTCTCCTTCATTA
CAGAAACGGCTTTTTCAAAAATATGGTATTGATAATCCTGATATGAATAAATTGCAGTTTCATTTGATGC
TCGATGAGTTTTTCTAATCAGAATTGGTTAATTGGTTGTAACACTGGCAGAGCATTACGCTGACTTGACG
GGACGGCGCAAGCTCATGACCAAAATCCCTTAACGTGAGTTACGCGTCGTTCCACTGAGCGTCAGACCCC
GTAGAAAAGATCAAAGGATCTTC
Features (pLannotate 1.2.2; 14 found; start..end, strand, type, name):
      1..589     +  rep_origin     ori: high-copy-number ColE1/pMB1/pBR322/pUC origin of replication
    827..1456    +  CDS            pVS1 StaA: stability protein from the Pseudomonas plasmid pVS1 (Heeb et al., 2000)
   1885..2958    +  CDS            pVS1 RepA: replication protein from the Pseudomonas plasmid pVS1 (Heeb et al., 2000)
   3024..3218    +  rep_origin     pVS1 oriV: origin of replication for the Pseudomonas plasmid pVS1 (Heeb et al., 2000)
   3385..3408    +  misc_feature   LB T-DNA repeat: left border repeat from octopine Ach5 T-DNA
   3430..3453    +  misc_feature   LB T-DNA repeat: left border repeat from octopine Ach5 T-DNA
   3542..3790    -  terminator     HSP terminator: efficient transcription terminator from the Arabidopsis thaliana heat shock protein 18.2 gene (Nagaya et al., 2010)
   3795..4310    -  CDS            P19_TBSVC: Experimental evidence at protein level: Swiss-Prot protein existence level 1. Acts as a suppressor of RNA-mediated gene silencing, also known as post-transcriptional gene silencing (PTGS), a mechanism of plant viral defense that limits the accumulation of viral RNAs. Binds to short interfering RNAs (siRNAs) with high affinity. Acts as a molecular caliper to specifically select siRNAs based on the length of the duplex region of the RNA (By similarity). From Tomato bushy stunt virus (strain Cherry) (TBSV).
   5563..5863    +  promoter       CaMV 35S promoter (fragment): strong constitutive promoter from cauliflower mosaic virus
   5864..6205    +  promoter       CaMV 35S promoter: strong constitutive promoter from cauliflower mosaic virus
   6221..6276    +  misc_feature   TMV Ω: translational enhancer from the tobacco mosaic virus 5'-leader sequence (Gallie et al., 1988)
   6292..6987    +  CDS            mScarlet-I: mScarlet-I is a basic (constitutively fluorescent) red fluorescent protein published in 2016, derived from synthetic construct. It is reported to be a rapidly-maturing monomer with moderate acid sensitivity.
   7163..7322    +  polyA_signal   CaMV poly(A) signal (fragment): cauliflower mosaic virus polyadenylation signal
   7538..8347    +  CDS            KanR: aminoglycoside phosphotransferase; aph(3')-Ia; confers resistance to kanamycin in bacteria or G418 (Geneticin®) in eukaryotes
