[The description below was written by a language model from this plasmid's Addgene catalogue record and pLannotate feature annotations shown in this document.]
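Description:
pAVEC2_N-mScarletI is an empty binary vector for Agrobacterium-mediated transient expression in plants, designed so that a gene of interest can be cloned in as a fusion carrying the red fluorescent protein mScarlet-I at its N terminus. The backbone was assembled from fragments of pENTR, pEG103 and NPTII. It carries a high-copy ColE1/pUC-type origin for propagation in E. coli together with the pVS1 replication module (oriV, RepA and the StaA stability protein), which supports maintenance in Agrobacterium. Bacterial selection is by kanamycin through an aph(3')-Ia KanR gene. The feature table annotates two tandem octopine-type left border repeats; no right border and no plant selectable marker are annotated, which is consistent with the vector's intended transient rather than stable use, although the annotation may simply be incomplete.

The main expression cassette consists of a duplicated (enhanced) CaMV 35S promoter followed by the TMV Ω translational enhancer, the mScarlet-I coding sequence and a CaMV polyadenylation signal. The gap between the fluorescent protein and the poly(A) signal is presumably where the insert is placed, but the record does not describe the cloning site. No gene occupies this primary locus. A second cassette, oriented in the opposite direction, encodes the p19 protein of tomato bushy stunt virus terminated by the Arabidopsis HSP18.2 terminator; its promoter is not annotated. p19 binds short interfering RNAs and suppresses post-transcriptional gene silencing, boosting accumulation of the co-delivered fusion protein. The vector is suited to localisation and other imaging or expression studies of tagged proteins in transient plant assays.
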