Addgene plasmid #231290: pAVEC2_N-mScarletI
Purpose: (Empty Backbone) For transiently expressing fusion proteins with N terminally tagged mScarletI in plants (includes p19 silencing suppressor)
Depositing lab: Jacob Brunkard. Depositing organization: University of Wisconsin, Madison. Publication: Seamless, modular binary vectors for plant cell and molecular biology. Greenhalgh R, Horner W, Klimpel KA, Chatterjee S, Scarpin MR, Brunkard JO. Plant Biotechnol J. 2025 Jun 26. doi: 10.1111/pbi.70233. PubMed 40574375.
Backbone
  Vector backbone: Backbone assembled from fragments of pENTR, pEG103, and NPTII
  Vector type: Plant Expression
  Tag / fusion protein: mScarletI (N terminal on insert)
Growth in bacteria
  Bacterial resistance: Kanamycin, 50 μg/mL
  Growth temperature: 37°C
  Growth strain: DH5alpha
  Copy number: Unknown
Gene/Insert
  Gene/Insert name: None
  Mutation: N/A
  Tag / fusion protein: mScarletI (N terminal on insert)
Terms and licenses: Academic/Nonprofit Terms; Industry Terms: Not Available to Industry
Depositor comments: No gene inserted in primary locus, this is a vector backbone. pAVEC2 has a p19 expression cassette (TBSV p19 silencing supressor from tomato bushy stunt virus) inserted into a secondary locus for increased protein expression in plant transient expression experiments.
How to cite: pAVEC2_N-mScarletI was a gift from Jacob Brunkard (Addgene plasmid # 231290 ; http://n2t.net/addgene:231290 ; RRID:Addgene_231290)
